Addgene plasmid #182588: pHage2-EF1a-mCherryTRF1-IRES-Blast
Purpose: expresses mcherry-trf1 in mammalian cells
Depositing lab: Agnel Sfeir. Depositing organization: NYU Grossman School of Medicine. Publication: Single-Molecule Imaging of Telomerase RNA Reveals a Recruitment-Retention Model for Telomere Elongation. Laprade H, Querido E, Smith MJ, Guerit D, Crimmins H, Conomos D, Pourret E, Chartrand P, Sfeir A. Mol Cell. 2020 Jul 2;79(1):115-126.e6. doi: 10.1016/j.molcel.2020.05.005. Epub 2020 Jun 3. PubMed 32497497.
Backbone
  Vector backbone: pHAGE2
  Backbone size w/o insert (bp): 1314
  Total vector size (bp): 8761
  Vector type: Mammalian Expression, Lentiviral
  Selectable markers: Blasticidin
Growth in bacteria
  Bacterial resistance: Ampicillin, 100 μg/mL
  Growth temperature: 37°C
  Growth strain: NEB Stable
  Copy number: Unknown
Gene/Insert
  Gene/Insert name: hTRF1
  Species: H. sapiens (human)
  Entrez Gene: TERF1 (a.k.a. PIN2, TRBF1, TRF, TRF1, hTRF1-AS, t-TRF1)
  Promoter: EF-1a
  Tag / fusion protein: mCherry
  Cloning method: Restriction Enzyme; 5′ cloning site NotI (unknown if destroyed); 3′ cloning site HpaI (unknown if destroyed)
  Sequencing primers: 5′ TTCACCGCCACCATGG; 3′ CACCACTTTGTACAAG
Terms and licenses: Academic/Nonprofit Terms; Industry Terms: Not Available to Industry
Depositor comments: Please note: This plasmid contains an E296D mutation hTRF1. This mutation is not known to affect plasmid function.
How to cite: pHage2-EF1a-mCherryTRF1-IRES-Blast was a gift from Agnel Sfeir (Addgene plasmid # 182588 ; http://n2t.net/addgene:182588 ; RRID:Addgene_182588)
