[The description below was written by a language model from this plasmid's Addgene catalogue record and pLannotate feature annotations shown in this document.]
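Description:
pHage2-EF1a-mCherryTRF1-IRES-Blast is an HIV-1-derived lentiviral transfer plasmid built on the pHAGE2 backbone for stable expression of a fluorescently tagged telomere-binding protein in mammalian cells. It is propagated in E. coli through a high-copy ColE1/pUC-type origin with ampicillin resistance (AmpR). The viral portion carries LTR sequences flanking the cassette (both annotated as truncated), the Ψ packaging signal with an adjoining gag fragment, the Rev response element for nuclear export of the genomic RNA, and the cPPT/CTS element, which improves transduction. Short nef, lacI, SV40 ori and SV40 poly(A) fragments in the table appear to be backbone remnants.

The payload is a single bicistronic transcript driven by the constitutive human EF-1α promoter. mCherry sits directly upstream of human TERF1 (TRF1), consistent with an N-terminal mCherry fusion to this shelterin component, which binds double-stranded TTAGGG repeats. An EMCV IRES then allows translation of the bsr blasticidin S deaminase from the same mRNA, linking blasticidin resistance to expression of the fusion, and a WPRE downstream enhances transcript expression. A leftover attB2 site lies between TRF1 and the IRES. The depositor notes an E296D substitution in TRF1 that is not known to affect function.

The fusion is suited to marking telomeres in living cells, in line with the associated study on single-molecule imaging of telomerase RNA at telomeres. The catalogue's total size (8761 bp) is smaller than the sequenced record (10,075 nt), and the listed backbone size of 1314 bp matches the length of the TERF1 coding feature, so those catalogue size fields appear unreliable.
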