Features (pLannotate 1.2.2; 26 found; start..end, strand, type, name):
    377..634     +  LTR            5' LTR (truncated): truncated 5' long terminal repeat (LTR) from HIV-1
    681..806     +  misc_feature   HIV-1 Ψ: packaging signal of human immunodeficiency virus type 1
    790..1128    +  CDS            HIV-1 gag (fragment): gag protein from human immunodeficiency virus 1; gag
   1252..1588    +  ncRNA          RRE: Accession: RF00036 - HIV Rev response element
   1913..2013    +  CDS            Rev (fragment): human immunodeficiency virus 1 (HIV-1) Rev protein; rev; enhances nuclear export of unspliced and incompletely spliced viral mRNAs
   2058..2175    +  misc_feature   cPPT/CTS: central polypurine tract and central termination sequence of HIV-1
   2223..3401    +  promoter       EF-1α promoter: strong constitutive promoter for human elongation factor EF-1α
   3427..4134    +  CDS            mCherry: mCherry is a basic (constitutively fluorescent) red fluorescent protein published in 2004, derived from Discosoma sp.. It is reported to be a very rapidly-maturing monomer with low acid sensitivity.
   4141..5454    +  CDS            TERF1: TERF1_HUMAN - Also known as PIN2, TRBF1, TRF, TRF1. Experimental evidence at protein level: Swiss-Prot protein existence level 1. Binds the telomeric double-stranded 5'-TTAGGG-3' repeat and negatively regulates telomere length. Involved in the regulation of the mitotic spindle. Component of the shelterin complex (telosome) that is involved in the regulation of telomere length and protection. Shelterin associates with arrays of double-stranded 5'-TTAGGG-3' repeats added by telomerase and protects chromosome ends; without its protective activity, telomeres are no longer hidden from the DNA damag
   5480..5504    -  protein_bind   attB2: mutant version of attB; recombination site for the Gateway® BP reaction BP Clonase™
   5594..6055    +  misc_feature   IRES: internal ribosome entry site (IRES) of the encephalomyocarditis virus (EMCV)
   6060..6479    +  CDS            bsr: BSR_BACCE - Experimental evidence at protein level: Swiss-Prot protein existence level 1. Catalyzes the deamination of the cytosine moiety of the antibiotics blasticidin S, cytomycin and acetylblasticidin S. From Bacillus cereus.
   6517..7105    +  misc_feature   WPRE: woodchuck hepatitis virus posttranscriptional regulatory element
   7100..7210    +  CDS            nef (fragment): NEF_SIVS4 - Experimental evidence at protein level: Swiss-Prot protein existence level 1. Interferes with TCR signaling from the cell membrane. Interacts with CD247/TCRZ (TCR zeta chain) and exert potent down- regulation of cell surface TCR/CD3 complexes. From Simian immunodeficiency virus (isolate F236/smH4) (SIV-sm) (Simian immunodeficiency virus sooty mangabey monkey).
   7253..7433    +  LTR            5' LTR (truncated): truncated 5' long terminal repeat (LTR) from HIV-1
   7566..7670    +  promoter       AmpR promoter: bla
   7671..8531    +  CDS            AmpR: β-lactamase; bla; confers resistance to ampicillin, carbenicillin, and related antibiotics
   8702..9290    +  rep_origin     ori: high-copy-number ColE1/pMB1/pBR322/pUC origin of replication
   9473..9527    +  CDS            lacI (fragment): lac repressor; lacI; The lac repressor binds to the lac operator to inhibit transcription in E. coli. This inhibition can be relieved by adding lactose or isopropyl-β-D-thiogalactopyranoside (IPTG).
   9533..9626    +  rep_origin     SV40 ori (fragment): SV40 origin of replication
   9651..9688    +  CDS            lacI (fragment): lac repressor; lacI; The lac repressor binds to the lac operator to inhibit transcription in E. coli. This inhibition can be relieved by adding lactose or isopropyl-β-D-thiogalactopyranoside (IPTG).
   9701..9722    +  protein_bind   CAP binding site: CAP binding activates transcription in the presence of cAMP. E. coli catabolite activator protein
   9737..9767    +  promoter       lac promoter: promoter for the E. coli lac operon
   9775..9791    +  protein_bind   lac operator: The lac repressor binds to the lac operator to inhibit transcription in E. coli. This inhibition can be relieved by adding lactose or isopropyl-β-D-thiogalactopyranoside (IPTG). lac repressor encoded by lacI
   9825..9908    +  polyA_signal   SV40 poly(A) signal (fragment): SV40 polyadenylation signal
  10075..329     +  CDS            nef (fragment) (across the origin): NEF_HV1BR - Experimental evidence at protein level: Swiss-Prot protein existence level 1. Extracellular Nef protein targets CD4(+) T-lymphocytes for apoptosis by interacting with CXCR4 surface receptors (PubMed:14990729). From Human immunodeficiency virus type 1 group M subtype B (isolate BRU/LAI) (HIV-1).
>Addgene plasmid #182588 | pHage2-EF1a-mCherryTRF1-IRES-Blast | addgene full sequence | sequence record 360534 | Addgene NGS Result
TGGAAGGGCTAATTCACTCCCAAAGAAGACAAGATATCCTTGATCTGTGGATCTACCACACACAAGGCTA
CTTCCCTGATTAGCAGAACTACACACCAGGGCCAGGGGTCAGATATCCACTGACCTTTGGATGGTGCTAC
AAGCTAGTACCAGTTGAGCCAGATAAGGTAGAAGAGGCCAATAAAGGAGAGAACACCAGCTTGTTACACC
CTGTGAGCCTGCATGGGATGGATGACCCGGAGAGAGAAGTGTTAGAGTGGAGGTTTGACAGCCGCCTAGC
ATTTCATCACGTGGCCCGAGAGCTGCATCCGGAGTACTTCAAGAACTGCTGATATCGAGCTTGCTACAAG
GGACTTTCCGCTGGGGACTTTCCAGGGAGGCGTGGCCTGGGCGGGACTGGGGAGTGGCGAGCCCTCAGAT
CCTGCATATAAGCAGCTGCTTTTTGCCTGTACTGGGTCTCTCTGGTTAGACCAGATCTGAGCCTGGGAGC
TCTCTGGCTAACTAGGGAACCCACTGCTTAAGCCTCAATAAAGCTTGCCTTGAGTGCTTCAAGTAGTGTG
TGCCCGTCTGTTGTGTGACTCTGGTAACTAGAGATCCCTCAGACCCTTTTAGTCAGTGTGGAAAATCTCT
AGCAGTGGCGCCCGAACAGGGACTTGAAAGCGAAAGGGAAACCAGAGGAGCTCTCTCGACGCAGGACTCG
GCTTGCTGAAGCGCGCACGGCAAGAGGCGAGGGGCGGCGACTGGTGAGTACGCCAAAAATTTTGACTAGC
GGAGGCTAGAAGGAGAGAGATGGGTGCGAGAGCGTCAGTATTAAGCGGGGGAGAATTAGATCGCGATGGG
AAAAAATTCGGTTAAGGCCAGGGGGAAAGAAAAAATATAAATTAAAACATATAGTATGGGCAAGCAGGGA
GCTAGAACGATTCGCAGTTAATCCTGGCCTGTTAGAAACATCAGAAGGCTGTAGACAAATACTGGGACAG
CTACAACCATCCCTTCAGACAGGATCAGAAGAACTTAGATCATTATATAATACAGTAGCAACCCTCTATT
GTGTGCATCAAAGGATAGAGATAAAAGACACCAAGGAAGCTTTAGACAAGATAGAGGAAGAGCAAAACAA
AAGTAAGACCACCGCACAGCAAGCGGCCGGCCGCTGATCTTCAGACCTGGAGGAGGAGATATGAGGGACA
ATTGGAGAAGTGAATTATATAAATATAAAGTAGTAAAAATTGAACCATTAGGAGTAGCACCCACCAAGGC
AAAGAGAAGAGTGGTGCAGAGAGAAAAAAGAGCAGTGGGAATAGGAGCTTTGTTCCTTGGGTTCTTGGGA
GCAGCAGGAAGCACTATGGGCGCAGCGTCAATGACGCTGACGGTACAGGCCAGACAATTATTGTCTGGTA
TAGTGCAGCAGCAGAACAATTTGCTGAGGGCTATTGAGGCGCAACAGCATCTGTTGCAACTCACAGTCTG
GGGCATCAAGCAGCTTCAGGCAAGAATCCTGGCTGTGGAAAGATACCTAAAGGATCAACAGCTCCTGGGG
ATTTGGGGTTGCTCTGGAAAACTCATTTGCACCACTGCTGTGCCTTGGAATGCTAGTTGGAGTAATAAAT
CTCTGGAACAGATTTGGAATCACACGACCTGGATGGAGTGGGACAGAGAAATTAACAATTACACAAGCTT
AATACACTCCTTAATTGAAGAATCGCAAAACCAGCAAGAAAAGAATGAACAAGAATTATTGGAATTAGAT
AAATGGGCAAGTTTGTGGAATTGGTTTAACATAACAAATTGGCTGTGGTATATAAAATTATTCATAATGA
TAGTAGGAGGCTTGGTAGGTTTAAGAATAGTTTTTGCTGTACTTTCTATAGTGAATAGAGTTAGGCAGGG
ATATTCACCATTATCGTTTCAGACCCACCTCCCAACCCCGAGGGGACCCGACAGGCCCGAAGGAATAGAA
GAAGAAGGTGGAGAGAGAGACAGAGACAGATCCATTCGATTAGTGAACGGATCTCGACGGTATCGCCGAA
TTCACAAATGGCAGTATTCATCCACAATTTTAAAAGAAAAGGGGGGATTGGGGGGTACAGTGCAGGGGAA
AGAATAGTAGACATAATAGCAACAGACATACAAACTAAAGAATTACAAAAACAAATTACAAAAATTCAAA
ATTTTCGGGTTTATTACAGGGACAGCAGAGATCCAGTTTGGACTAGTCGTGAGGCTCCGGTGCCCGTCAG
TGGGCAGAGCGCACATCGCCCACAGTCCCCGAGAAGTTGGGGGGAGGGGTCGGCAATTGAACCGGTGCCT
AGAGAAGGTGGCGCGGGGTAAACTGGGAAAGTGATGTCGTGTACTGGCTCCGCCTTTTTCCCGAGGGTGG
GGGAGAACCGTATATAAGTGCAGTAGTCGCCGTGAACGTTCTTTTTCGCAACGGGTTTGCCGCCAGAACA
CAGGTAAGTGCCGTGTGTGGTTCCCGCGGGCCTGGCCTCTTTACGGGTTATGGCCCTTGCGTGCCTTGAA
TTACTTCCACCTGGCTGCAGTACGTGATTCTTGATCCCGAGCTTCGGGTTGGAAGTGGGTGGGAGAGTTC
GAGGCCTTGCGCTTAAGGAGCCCCTTCGCCTCGTGCTTGAGTTGAGGCCTGGCCTGGGCGCTGGGGCCGC
CGCGTGCGAATCTGGTGGCACCTTCGCGCCTGTCTCGCTGCTTTCGATAAGTCTCTAGCCATTTAAAATT
TTTGATGACCTGCTGCGACGCTTTTTTTCTGGCAAGATAGTCTTGTAAATGCGGGCCAAGATCTGCACAC
TGGTATTTCGGTTTTTGGGGCCGCGGGCGGCGACGGGGCCCGTGCGTCCCAGCGCACATGTTCGGCGAGG
CGGGGCCTGCGAGCGCGGCCACCGAGAATCGGACGGGGGTAGTCTCAAGCTGGCCGGCCTGCTCTGGTGC
CTGGCCTCGCGCCGCCGTGTATCGCCCCGCCCTGGGCGGCAAGGCTGGCCCGGTCGGCACCAGTTGCGTG
AGCGGAAAGATGGCCGCTTCCCGGCCCTGCTGCAGGGAGCTCAAAATGGAGGACGCGGCGCTCGGGAGAG
CGGGCGGGTGAGTCACCCACACAAAGGAAAAGGGCCTTTCCGTCCTCAGCCGTCGCTTCATGTGACTCCA
CGGAGTACCGGGCGCCGTCCAGGCACCTCGATTAGTTCTCGAGCTTTTGGAGTACGTCGTCTTTAGGTTG
GGGGGAGGGGTTTTATGCGATGGAGTTTCCCCACACTGAGTGGGTGGAGACTGAAGTTAGGCCAGCTTGG
CACTTGATGTAATTCTCCTTGGAATTTGCCCTTTTTGAGTTTGGATCTTGGTTCATTCTCAAGCCTCAGA
CAGTGGTTCAAAGTTTTTTTCTTCCATTTCAGGTGTCGTGAAGCGGCCGCCCCCTTCACCGCCACCATGG
TGAGCAAGGGCGAGGAGGATAACATGGCCATCATCAAGGAGTTCATGCGCTTCAAGGTGCACATGGAGGG
CTCCGTGAACGGCCACGAGTTCGAGATCGAGGGCGAGGGCGAGGGCCGCCCCTACGAGGGCACCCAGACC
GCCAAGCTGAAGGTGACCAAGGGTGGCCCCCTGCCCTTCGCCTGGGACATCCTGTCCCCTCAGTTCATGT
ACGGCTCCAAGGCCTACGTGAAGCACCCCGCCGACATCCCCGACTACTTGAAGCTGTCCTTCCCCGAGGG
CTTCAAGTGGGAGCGCGTGATGAACTTCGAGGACGGCGGCGTGGTGACCGTGACCCAGGACTCCTCCCTG
CAGGACGGCGAGTTCATCTACAAGGTGAAGCTGCGCGGCACCAACTTCCCCTCCGACGGCCCCGTAATGC
AGAAGAAGACCATGGGCTGGGAGGCCTCCTCCGAGCGGATGTACCCCGAGGACGGCGCCCTGAAGGGCGA
GATCAAGCAGAGGCTGAAGCTGAAGGACGGCGGCCACTACGACGCTGAGGTCAAGACCACCTACAAGGCC
AAGAAGCCCGTGCAGCTGCCCGGCGCCTACAACGTCAACATCAAGTTGGACATCACCTCCCACAACGAGG
ACTACACCATCGTGGAACAGTACGAACGCGCCGAGGGCCGCCACTCCACCGGCGGCATGGACGAGCTGTA
CAAGGGATCCGCGGAGCATGTTTCCTCAGCGGCCCCGAGCCCGCGGGGCTGTGCGGATGGTAGGGATGCC
GACCCTACTGAGGAGCAGATGGCAGAAACAGAGAGAAACGACGAGGAGCAGTTCGAATGCCAGGAACTGC
TCGAGTGCCAGGTGCAGGTGGGGGCCCCCGAGGAGGAGGAGGATGAGGAGGAGGACGCGGGCCTGGTGGC
CGAGGCCGAGGCCGTGGCTGCCGGCTGGATGCTCGATTTCCTCTGCCTCTCTCTTTGCCGAGCTTTCCGC
GACGGCCGCTCCGAGGACTTCCGCAGGACCCGCAACAGCGCAGAGGCTATTATTCATGGACTATCCAGTC
TAACAGCTTGCCAGTTGAGAACGATATACATATGTCAGTTTTTGACAAGAATTGCAGCAGGAAAAACCCT
TGATGCACAGTTTGAAAATGATGAACGAATTACACCCTTGGAATCAGCCCTGATGATTTGGGGTTCAATT
GAAAAGGAACATGACAAACTTCATGAAGAAATACAGAATTTAATTAAAATTCAGGCTATAGCTGTTTGTA
TGGAAAATGGCAACTTTAAAGAAGCAGAAGAAGTCTTTGAAAGAATATTTGGTGATCCAAATTCTCATAT
GCCTTTCAAAAGCAAATTGCTCATGATAATCTCTCAGAAAGATACATTTCATTCCTTTTTTCAACACTTC
AGCTACAACCACATGATGGAGAAAATTAAGAGTTATGTGAATTATGTGCTAAGTGAAAAATCATCAACCT
TTCTAATGAAGGCAGCGGCAAAAGTAGTAGAAAGCAAAAGGACAAGAACAATAACTTCTCAAGATAAACC
TAGTGGTAATGATGTTGAAATGGAAACTGAAGCTAATTTGGATACAAGAAAAAGTGTTAGTGACAAACAG
TCTGCGGTAACTGAATCCTCAGAGGGTACAGTATCCTTATTGAGGTCTCACAAGAATCTTTTCTTATCTA
AGTTGCAACATGGAACCCAGCAACAAGACCTTAATAAGAAAGAAAGAAGAGTAGGAACTCCTCAAAGTAC
AAAAAAGAAAAAAGAAAGCAGAAGAGCCACTGAAAGCAGAATACCTGTTTCAAAGAGTCAGCCGGTAACT
CCTGAAAAACATCGAGCTAGAAAAAGACAGGCATGGCTTTGGGAAGAAGACAAGAATTTGAGATCTGGCG
TGAGGAAATATGGAGAGGGAAACTGGTCTAAAATACTGTTGCATTATAAATTCAACAACCGGACAAGTGT
CATGTTAAAAGACAGATGGAGGACCATGAAGAAACTAAAACTGATTTCCTCAGACAGCGAAGACTGAGGA
TCCAAGGGTGGGCGCGCCGACCCAGCTTTCTTGTACAAAGTGGTGATGATCCACTAGAGTTGTAGGAATT
CGCCAGCACAGTGGTCGACCAATTCCGGTTATTTTCCACCATATTGCCGTCTTTTGGCAATGTGAGGGCC
CGGAAACCTGGCCCTGTCTTCTTGACGAGCATTCCTAGGGGTCTTTCCCCTCTCGCCAAAGGAATGCAAG
GTCTGTTGAATGTCGTGAAGGAAGCAGTTCCTCTGGAAGCTTCTTGAAGACAAACAACGTCTGTAGCGAC
CCTTTGCAGGCAGCGGAACCCCCCACCTGGCGACAGGTGCCTCTGCGGCCAAAAGCCACGTGTATAAGAT
ACACCTGCAAAGGCGGCACAACCCCAGTGCCACGTTGTGAGTTGGATAGTTGTGGAAAGAGTCAAATGGC
TCTCCTCAAGCGTATTCAACAAGGGGCTGAAGGATGCCCAGAAGGTACCCCATTGTATGGGATCTGATCT
GGGGCCTCGGTGCACATGCTTTACATGTGTTTAGTCGAGGTTAAAAAACGTCTAGGCCCCCCGAACCACG
GGGACGTGGTTTTCCTTTGAAAAACACGATGATAATACCATGAAAACATTTAACATTTCTCAACAGGATC
TAGAATTAGTAGAAGTAGCGACAGAGAAGATTACAATGCTTTATGAGGATAATAAACATCATGTGGGAGC
GGCAATTCGTACGAAAACAGGAGAAATCATTTCGGCAGTACATATTGAAGCGTATATAGGACGAGTAACT
GTTTGTGCAGAAGCCATTGCGATTGGTAGTGCAGTTTCGAATGGACAAAAGGATTTTGACACGATTGTAG
CTGTTAGACACCCTTATTCTGACGAAGTAGATAGAAGTATTCGAGTGGTAAGTCCTTGTGGTATGTGTAG
GGAGTTGATTTCAGACTATGCACCAGATTGTTTTGTGTTAATAGAAATGAATGGCAAGTTAGTCAAAACT
ACGATTGAAGAACTCATTCCACTCAAATATACCCGAAATTAAAAGTTTTACCATACCAAGCTCATCGATA
GATCCTAATCAACCTCTGGATTACAAAATTTGTGAAAGATTGACTGGTATTCTTAACTATGTTGCTCCTT
TTACGCTATGTGGATACGCTGCTTTAATGCCTTTGTATCATGCTATTGCTTCCCGTATGGCTTTCATTTT
CTCCTCCTTGTATAAATCCTGGTTGCTGTCTCTTTATGAGGAGTTGTGGCCCGTTGTCAGGCAACGTGGC
GTGGTGTGCACTGTGTTTGCTGACGCAACCCCCACTGGTTGGGGCATTGCCACCACCTGTCAGCTCCTTT
CCGGGACTTTCGCTTTCCCCCTCCCTATTGCCACGGCGGAACTCATCGCCGCCTGCCTTGCCCGCTGCTG
GACAGGGGCTCGGCTGTTGGGCACTGACAATTCCGTGGTGTTGTCGGGGAAATCATCGTCCTTTCCTTGG
CTGCTCGCCTGTGTTGCCACCTGGATTCTGCGCGGGACGTCCTTCTGCTACGTCCCTTCGGCCCTCAATC
CAGCGGACCTTCCTTCCCGCGGCCTGCTGCCGGCTCTGCGGCCTCTTCCGCGTCTTCGCCTTCGCCCTCA
GACGAGTCGGATCTCCCTTTGGGCCGCCTCCCCGCCTGGTACCTTTAAGACCAATGACTTACAAGGCAGC
TGTAGATCTTAGCCACTTTTTAAAAGAAAAGGGGGGACTGGAAGGGCTAATTCACTCCCAACGAAGACAA
GATCACCTGCAGGACAGGCGCGCCCTGCTTTTTGCTTGTACTGGGTCTCTCTGGTTAGACCAGATCTGAG
CCTGGGAGCTCTCTGGCTAACTAGGGAACCCACTGCTTAAGCCTCAATAAAGCTTGCCTTGAGTGCTTCA
AGTAGTGTGTGCCCGTCTGTTGTGTGACTCTGGTAACTAGAGATCCCTCAGACCCTTTTAGTCAGTGTGG
AAAATCTCTAGCACCCGGGCGATTAAGGAAAGGGCTAGATCATTCTTGAAGACGAAAGGGCCTCGTGATA
CGCCTATTTTTATAGGTTAATGTCATGATAATAATGGTTTCTTAGACGTCAGGTGGCACTTTTCGGGGAA
ATGTGCGCGGAACCCCTATTTGTTTATTTTTCTAAATACATTCAAATATGTATCCGCTCATGAGACAATA
ACCCTGATAAATGCTTCAATAATATTGAAAAAGGAAGAGTATGAGTATTCAACATTTCCGTGTCGCCCTT
ATTCCCTTTTTTGCGGCATTTTGCCTTCCTGTTTTTGCTCACCCAGAAACGCTGGTGAAAGTAAAAGATG
CTGAAGATCAGTTGGGTGCACGAGTGGGTTACATCGAACTGGATCTCAACAGCGGTAAGATCCTTGAGAG
TTTTCGCCCCGAAGAACGTTTTCCAATGATGAGCACTTTTAAAGTTCTGCTATGTGGCGCGGTATTATCC
CGTGTTGACGCCGGGCAAGAGCAACTCGGTCGCCGCATACACTATTCTCAGAATGACTTGGTTGAGTACT
CACCAGTCACAGAAAAGCATCTTACGGATGGCATGACAGTAAGAGAATTATGCAGTGCTGCCATAACCAT
GAGTGATAACACTGCGGCCAACTTACTTCTGACAACGATCGGAGGACCGAAGGAGCTAACCGCTTTTTTG
CACAACATGGGGGATCATGTAACTCGCCTTGATCGTTGGGAACCGGAGCTGAATGAAGCCATACCAAACG
ACGAGCGTGACACCACGATGCCTGTAGCAATGGCAACAACGTTGCGCAAACTATTAACTGGCGAACTACT
TACTCTAGCTTCCCGGCAACAATTAATAGACTGGATGGAGGCGGATAAAGTTGCAGGACCACTTCTGCGC
TCGGCCCTTCCGGCTGGCTGGTTTATTGCTGATAAATCTGGAGCCGGTGAGCGTGGGTCTCGCGGTATCA
TTGCAGCACTGGGGCCAGATGGTAAGCCCTCCCGTATCGTAGTTATCTACACGACGGGGAGTCAGGCAAC
TATGGATGAACGAAATAGACAGATCGCTGAGATAGGTGCCTCACTGATTAAGCATTGGTAACTGTCAGAC
CAAGTTTACTCATATATACTTTAGATTGATTTAAAACTTCATTTTTAATTTAAAAGGATCTAGGTGAAGA
TCCTTTTTGATAATCTCATGACCAAAATCCCTTAACGTGAGTTTTCGTTCCACTGAGCGTCAGACCCCGT
AGAAAAGATCAAAGGATCTTCTTGAGATCCTTTTTTTCTGCGCGTAATCTGCTGCTTGCAAACAAAAAAA
CCACCGCTACCAGCGGTGGTTTGTTTGCCGGATCAAGAGCTACCAACTCTTTTTCCGAAGGTAACTGGCT
TCAGCAGAGCGCAGATACCAAATACTGTTCTTCTAGTGTAGCCGTAGTTAGGCCACCACTTCAAGAACTC
TGTAGCACCGCCTACATACCTCGCTCTGCTAATCCTGTTACCAGTGGCTGCTGCCAGTGGCGATAAGTCG
TGTCTTACCGGGTTGGACTCAAGACGATAGTTACCGGATAAGGCGCAGCGGTCGGGCTGAACGGGGGGTT
CGTGCACACAGCCCAGCTTGGAGCGAACGACCTACACCGAACTGAGATACCTACAGCGTGAGCTATGAGA
AAGCGCCACGCTTCCCGAAGGGAGAAAGGCGGACAGGTATCCGGTAAGCGGCAGGGTCGGAACAGGAGAG
CGCACGAGGGAGCTTCCAGGGGGAAACGCCTGGTATCTTTATAGTCCTGTCGGGTTTCGCCACCTCTGAC
TTGAGCGTCGATTTTTGTGATGCTCGTCAGGGGGGCGGAGCCTATGGAAAAACGCCAGCAACGCGGCCTT
TTTACGGTTCCTGGCCTTTTGCTGGCCTTTTGCTCACATGTTCTTTCCTGCGTTATCCCCTGATTCTGTG
GATAACCGTATTACCGCCTTTGAGTGAGCTGATACCGCTCGCCGCAGCCGAACGACCGAGCGCAGCGAGT
CAGTGAGCGAGGAAGCGGAAGAGCGCCCAATACGCAAACCGCCTCTCCCCGCGCGTTGGCCGATTCATTA
ATGCAGCAAGCTCATGGCTGACTAATTTTTTTTATTTATGCAGAGGCCGAGGCCGCCTCGGCCTCTGAGC
TATTCCAGAAGTAGTGAGGAGGCTTTTTTGGAGGCCTAGGCTTTTGCAAAAAGCTCCCCGTGGCACGACA
GGTTTCCCGACTGGAAAGCGGGCAGTGAGCGCAACGCAATTAATGTGAGTTAGCTCACTCATTAGGCACC
CCAGGCTTTACACTTTATGCTTCCGGCTCGTATGTTGTGTGGAATTGTGAGCGGATAACAATTTCACACA
GGAAACAGCTATGACATGATTACGAATTTCACAAATAAAGCATTTTTTTCACTGCATTCTAGTTGTGGTT
TGTCCAAACTCATCAATGTATCTTATCATGTCTGGATCAACTGGATAACTCAAGCTAACCAAAATCATCC
CAAACTTCCCACCCCATACCCTATTACCACTGCCAATTACCTGTGGTTTCATTTACTCTAAACCTGTGAT
TCCTCTGAATTATTTTCATTTTAAAGAAATTGTATTTGTTAAATATGTACTACAAACTTAGTAGT
